>Addgene plasmid #98619 | pENTR-2B-Tbx5 | addgene full sequence | sequence record 189187 | Addgene NGS Result
CAAATAATGATTTTATTTTGACTGATAGTGACCTGTTCGTTGCAACAAATTGATAAGCAATGCTTTTTTA
TAATGCCAACTTTGTACAAAAAAGCAGGCTGGCGCCGGAACCAATTCAGTCGACTGGATCCGGTACCGAC
CATGGCCGATACAGATGAGGGCTTTGGCCTGGCGCGCACGCCTCTGGAGCCTGATTCCAAAGACAGGTCT
TGCGATTCGAAACCTGAGAGTGCTCTGGGGGCTCCCAGCAAGTCTCCATCATCCCCGCAGGCTGCCTTCA
CCCAGCAGGGCATGGAAGGAATCAAGGTGTTTCTTCATGAACGTGAACTGTGGCTGAAGTTCCACGAAGT
GGGCACAGAGATGATCATCACCAAGGCAGGGAGGAGAATGTTTCCTAGTTACAAAGTGAAGGTGACTGGC
CTTAATCCCAAAACGAAGTATATTCTTCTCATGGATATTGTTCCCGCAGACGACCACAGATATAAATTTG
CTGATAACAAATGGTCCGTAACTGGCAAAGCAGAGCCTGCCATGCCGGGGCGCCTTTACGTGCACCCGGA
CTCCCCAGCAACCGGAGCCCACTGGATGCGACAACTTGTCTCCTTCCAGAAGCTCAAACTCACCAACAAC
CACCTGGACCCGTTTGGACACATTATCCTGAACTCCATGCACAAATACCAGCCCCGATTACACATCGTGA
AAGCAGACGAAAATAATGGGTTCGGTTCAAAGAACACTGCGTTTTGCACCCACGTCTTCCCGGAGACAGC
TTTTATCGCTGTGACTTCGTACCAGAATCACAAGATCACACAGCTGAAAATTGAGAACAACCCCTTCGCC
AAAGGCTTTCGGGGCAGTGATGACCTGGAGTTACACAGGATGTCTCGGATGCAAAGTAAAGAGTATCCTG
TGGTTCCCAGGAGCACAGTGAGGCACAAAGTCACCTCCAACCACAGCCCCTTCAGCAGCGAGACCCGAGC
TCTCTCCACCTCATCCAATTTAGGGTCCCAGTACCAGTGTGAGAATGGTGTCTCTGGCCCCTCCCAGGAC
CTTCTGCCCCCACCTAACCCATACCCACTGGCCCAGGAGCACAGCCAAATTTACCACTGTACCAAGAGGA
AAGATGAGGAATGTTCCAGCACGGAGCACCCCTATAAGAAGCCGTACATGGAGACATCCCCCAGCGAGGA
AGACACCTTCTATCGCTCGGGCTACCCCCAGCAGCAGGGCCTGAGTACCTCTTACAGGACAGAGTCGGCC
CAGCGGCAGGCCTGCATGTATGCCAGCTCCGCTCCCCCCAGCGAGCCCGTGCCTAGCCTGGAGGACATCA
GCTGTAACACATGGCCCAGCATGCCCTCCTATAGCAGCTGTACCGTCACCACCGTGCAGCCCATGGACCG
TCTTCCCTACCAGCACTTCTCCGCTCATTTCACCTCGGGGCCCCTGGTCCCTCGGTTGGCTGGCATGGCC
AACCATGGTTCTCCCCAGCTCGGCGAAGGGATGTTTCAGCACCAGACCTCAGTGGCCCATCAGCCTGTGG
TCAGGCAGTGCGGGCCTCAGACTGGCCTTCAGTCTCCGGGCGGCCTCCAGCCCCCAGAGTTTCTCTACAC
TCACGGCGTGCCCAGGACCCTGTCCCCCCATCAGTATCACTCGGTACACGGCGTCGGCATGGTGCCAGAG
TGGAGTGAGAATAGCCACTCGAGATATCTAGACCCAGCTTTCTTGTACAAAGTTGGCATTATAAGAAAGC
ATTGCTTATCAATTTGTTGCAACGAACAGGTCACTATCAGTCAAAATAAAATCATTATTTGCCATCCAGC
TGCAGCTCTGGCCCGTGTCTCAAAATCTCTGATGTTACATTGCACAAGATAAAAATATATCATCATGAAC
AATAAAACTGTCTGCTTACATAAACAGTAATACAAGGGGTGTTATGAGCCATATTCAACGGGAAACGTCG
AGGCCGCGATTAAATTCCAACATGGATGCTGATTTATATGGGTATAAATGGGCTCGCGATAATGTCGGGC
AATCAGGTGCGACAATCTATCGCTTGTATGGGAAGCCCGATGCGCCAGAGTTGTTTCTGAAACATGGCAA
AGGTAGCGTTGCCAATGATGTTACAGATGAGATGGTCAGACTAAACTGGCTGACGGAATTTATGCCTCTT
CCGACCATCAAGCATTTTATCCGTACTCCTGATGATGCATGGTTACTCACCACTGCGATCCCCGGAAAAA
CAGCATTCCAGGTATTAGAAGAATATCCTGATTCAGGTGAAAATATTGTTGATGCGCTGGCAGTGTTCCT
GCGCCGGTTGCATTCGATTCCTGTTTGTAATTGTCCTTTTAACAGCGATCGCGTATTTCGTCTCGCTCAG
GCGCAATCACGAATGAATAACGGTTTGGTTGATGCGAGTGATTTTGATGACGAGCGTAATGGCTGGCCTG
TTGAACAAGTCTGGAAAGAAATGCATAAACTTTTGCCATTCTCACCGGATTCAGTCGTCACTCATGGTGA
TTTCTCACTTGATAACCTTATTTTTGACGAGGGGAAATTAATAGGTTGTATTGATGTTGGACGAGTCGGA
ATCGCAGACCGATACCAGGATCTTGCCATCCTATGGAACTGCCTCGGTGAGTTTTCTCCTTCATTACAGA
AACGGCTTTTTCAAAAATATGGTATTGATAATCCTGATATGAATAAATTGCAGTTTCATTTGATGCTCGA
TGAGTTTTTCTAATCAGAATTGGTTAATTGGTTGTAACATTATTCAGATTGGGCCCCGTTCCACTGAGCG
TCAGACCCCGTAGAAAAGATCAAAGGATCTTCTTGAGATCCTTTTTTTCTGCGCGTAATCTGCTGCTTGC
AAACAAAAAAACCACCGCTACCAGCGGTGGTTTGTTTGCCGGATCAAGAGCTACCAACTCTTTTTCCGAA
GGTAACTGGCTTCAGCAGAGCGCAGATACCAAATACTGTTCTTCTAGTGTAGCCGTAGTTAGGCCACCAC
TTCAAGAACTCTGTAGCACCGCCTACATACCTCGCTCTGCTAATCCTGTTACCAGTGGCTGCTGCCAGTG
GCGATAAGTCGTGTCTTACCGGGTTGGACTCAAGACGATAGTTACCGGATAAGGCGCAGCGGTCGGGCTG
AACGGGGGGTTCGTGCACACAGCCCAGCTTGGAGCGAACGACCTACACCGAACTGAGATACCTACAGCGT
GAGCTATGAGAAAGCGCCACGCTTCCCGAAGGGAGAAAGGCGGACAGGTATCCGGTAAGCGGCAGGGTCG
GAACAGGAGAGCGCACGAGGGAGCTTCCAGGGGGAAACGCCTGGTATCTTTATAGTCCTGTCGGGTTTCG
CCACCTCTGACTTGAGCGTCGATTTTTGTGATGCTCGTCAGGGGGGCGGAGCCTATGGAAAAACGCCAGC
AACGCGGCCTTTTTACGGTTCCTGGCCTTTTGCTGGCCTTTTGCTCACATGTTCTTTCCTGCGTTATCCC
CTGATTCTGTGGATAACCGTATTACCGCTAGCATGGATCTCGGGGACGTCTAACTACTAAGCGAGAGTAG
GGAACTGCCAGGCATCAAATAAAACGAAAGGCTCAGTCGGAAGACTGGGCCTTTCGTTTTATCTGTTGTT
TGTCGGTGAACGCTCTCCTGAGTAGGACAAATCCGCCGGGAGCGGATTTGAACGTTGTGAAGCAACGGCC
CGGAGGGTGGCGGGCAGGACGCCCGCCATAAACTGCCAGGCATCAAACTAAGCAGAAGGCCATCCTGACG
GATGGCCTTTTTGCGTTTCTACAAACTCTTCCTGTTAGTTAGTTACTTAAGCTCGGGCCC
Features (pLannotate 1.2.2; 7 found; start..end, strand, type, name):
      1..100     +  protein_bind   attL1: mutant version of attL; recombination site for the Gateway® LR reaction LR Clonase™
    142..1695    +  CDS            Tbx5: TBX5_MOUSE - Experimental evidence at protein level: Swiss-Prot protein existence level 1. DNA-binding protein that regulates the transcription of several genes and is involved in heart development and limb pattern formation. Binds to the core DNA motif of NPPA promoter. From Mus musculus (Mouse).
   1712..1811    -  protein_bind   attL2: mutant version of attL; recombination site for the Gateway® LR reaction LR Clonase™
   1934..2743    +  CDS            KanR: aminoglycoside phosphotransferase; aph(3')-Ia; confers resistance to kanamycin in bacteria or G418 (Geneticin®) in eukaryotes
   2833..3421    +  rep_origin     ori: high-copy-number ColE1/pMB1/pBR322/pUC origin of replication
   3589..3632    -  terminator     rrnB T1 terminator: Escherichia coli rrnB; transcription terminator T1 from the E. coli rrnB gene
   3764..3791    +  terminator     rrnB T2 terminator: transcription terminator T2 from the E. coli rrnB gene
