[The description below was written by a language model from this plasmid's Addgene catalogue record and pLannotate feature annotations shown in this document.]
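Description:
pENTR-2B-Tbx5 is a Gateway entry clone built on the Invitrogen pENTR 2B backbone and carrying the mouse Tbx5 coding sequence. It is a small bacterial plasmid (the sequenced record is about 3.8 kb) that replicates in E. coli from a high-copy ColE1/pUC-type origin and is selected with kanamycin through an aminoglycoside phosphotransferase (aph(3')-Ia) gene. As an entry vector it has no annotated promoter for expressing the insert. The rrnB T1 and T2 transcription terminators lie upstream of the cloning region, where they limit read-through transcription from the backbone into the insert.

The payload is an insert of roughly 1.56 kb, cloned by restriction digestion between KpnI and XhoI sites and flanked by the attL1 and attL2 recombination sites. Tbx5 encodes a T-box DNA-binding transcription factor involved in heart development and limb patterning. According to the depositor, the insert includes a Kozak sequence for efficient translation initiation in eukaryotic cells and lacks a stop codon. This arrangement allows the open reading frame to be read through attL2-derived sequence into a C-terminal tag or fusion partner supplied by a destination vector. In an LR Clonase reaction, the attL sites recombine with the attR sites of a destination vector, transferring Tbx5 directionally into whatever expression context that vector provides.

The construct therefore serves as a shuttle source of mouse Tbx5 for generating expression clones. The record does not specify which destination vectors or fusions were made from it, although the associated publication concerns cardiac transcription factors and NKX2-5 mutations in congenital heart disease.
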