Addgene plasmid #98619: pENTR-2B-Tbx5
Purpose: Gateway entry vector TBX5
Depositing lab: Richard Harvey. Depositing organization: Victor Chang Cardiac Research Institute. Publication: NKX2-5 mutations causative for congenital heart disease retain functionality and are directed to hundreds of targets. Bouveret R, Waardenberg AJ, Schonrock N, Ramialison M, Doan T, de Jong D, Bondue A, Kaur G, Mohamed S, Fonoudi H, Chen CM, Wouters MA, Bhattacharya S, Plachta N, Dunwoodie SL, Chapman G, Blanpain C, Harvey RP. Elife. 2015 Jul 6;4. doi: 10.7554/eLife.06942. PubMed 26146939.
Backbone
  Vector backbone: pENTR 2B
  Backbone manufacturer: Invitrogen
  Backbone size w/o insert (bp): 2718
  Vector type: Entry Vector
Growth in bacteria
  Bacterial resistance: Kanamycin, 50 μg/mL
  Growth temperature: 37°C
  Growth strain: NEB Stable
  Copy number: High Copy
Gene/Insert
  Gene/Insert name: TBX5
  Species: M. musculus (mouse)
  Insert size (bp): 1557
  Entrez Gene: Tbx5
  Cloning method: Restriction Enzyme; 5′ cloning site KpnI (unknown if destroyed); 3′ cloning site XhoI (unknown if destroyed)
Terms and licenses: Academic/Nonprofit Terms; Industry Terms: Not Available to Industry
Depositor comments: Insert contains Kozak sequence and no stop codon
How to cite: pENTR-2B-Tbx5 was a gift from Richard Harvey (Addgene plasmid # 98619 ; http://n2t.net/addgene:98619 ; RRID:Addgene_98619)
